>Addgene plasmid #142661 | TFORF0613 | addgene full sequence | sequence record 397754 | Addgene NGS Result
TTAATGTAGTCTTATGCAATACTCTTGTAGTCTTGCAACATGGTAACGATGAGTTAGCAACATGCCTTAC
AAGGAGAGAAAAAGCACCGTGCATGCCGATTGGTGGAAGTAAGGTGGTACGATCGTGCCTTATTAGGAAG
GCAACAGACGGGTCTGACATGGATTGGACGAACCACTGAATTGCCGCATTGCAGAGATATTGTATTTAAG
TGCCTAGCTCGATACATAAACGGGTCTCTCTGGTTAGACCAGATCTGAGCCTGGGAGCTCTCTGGCTAAC
TAGGGAACCCACTGCTTAAGCCTCAATAAAGCTTGCCTTGAGTGCTTCAAGTAGTGTGTGCCCGTCTGTT
GTGTGACTCTGGTAACTAGAGATCCCTCAGACCCTTTTAGTCAGTGTGGAAAATCTCTAGCAGTGGCGCC
CGAACAGGGACTTGAAAGCGAAAGGGAAACCAGAGGAGCTCTCTCGACGCAGGACTCGGCTTGCTGAAGC
GCGCACGGCAAGAGGCGAGGGGCGGCGACTGGTGAGTACGCCAAAAATTTTGACTAGCGGAGGCTAGAAG
GAGAGAGATGGGTGCGAGAGCGTCAGTATTAAGCGGGGGAGAATTAGATCGCGATGGGAAAAAATTCGGT
TAAGGCCAGGGGGAAAGAAAAAATATAAATTAAAACATATAGTATGGGCAAGCAGGGAGCTAGAACGATT
CGCAGTTAATCCTGGCCTGTTAGAAACATCAGAAGGCTGTAGACAAATACTGGGACAGCTACAACCATCC
CTTCAGACAGGATCAGAAGAACTTAGATCATTATATAATACAGTAGCAACCCTCTATTGTGTGCATCAAA
GGATAGAGATAAAAGACACCAAGGAAGCTTTAGACAAGATAGAGGAAGAGCAAAACAAAAGTAAGACCAC
CGCACAGCAAGCGGCCGCTGATCTTCAGACCTGGAGGAGGAGATATGAGGGACAATTGGAGAAGTGAATT
ATATAAATATAAAGTAGTAAAAATTGAACCATTAGGAGTAGCACCCACCAAGGCAAAGAGAAGAGTGGTG
CAGAGAGAAAAAAGAGCAGTGGGAATAGGAGCTTTGTTCCTTGGGTTCTTGGGAGCAGCAGGAAGCACTA
TGGGCGCAGCGTCAATGACGCTGACGGTACAGGCCAGACAATTATTGTCTGGTATAGTGCAGCAGCAGAA
CAATTTGCTGAGGGCTATTGAGGCGCAACAGCATCTGTTGCAACTCACAGTCTGGGGCATCAAGCAGCTC
CAGGCAAGAATCCTGGCTGTGGAAAGATACCTAAAGGATCAACAGCTCCTGGGGATTTGGGGTTGCTCTG
GAAAACTCATTTGCACCACTGCTGTGCCTTGGAATGCTAGTTGGAGTAATAAATCTCTGGAACAGATTTG
GAATCACACGACCTGGATGGAGTGGGACAGAGAAATTAACAATTACACAAGCTTAATACACTCCTTAATT
GAAGAATCGCAAAACCAGCAAGAAAAGAATGAACAAGAATTATTGGAATTAGATAAATGGGCAAGTTTGT
GGAATTGGTTTAACATAACAAATTGGCTGTGGTATATAAAATTATTCATAATGATAGTAGGAGGCTTGGT
AGGTTTAAGAATAGTTTTTGCTGTACTTTCTATAGTGAATAGAGTTAGGCAGGGATATTCACCATTATCG
TTTCAGACCCACCTCCCAACCCCGAGGGGACCCATGCATTGCATCTCAATTAGTCAGCAACCAGGTGTGG
AAAGTCCCCAGGCTCCCCAGCAGGCAGAAGTATGCAAAGCATGCGTCTCAATTAGTCAGCAACCATAGTC
CCGCCCCTAACTCCGCCCATCCCGCCCCTAACTCCGCCCAGTTCCGCCCATTCTCCGCCCCATGGCTGAC
TAATTTTTTTTATTTATGCAGAGGCCGAGGCCGCCTCGGCCTCTGAGCTATTCCAGAAGTAGTGAGGAGG
CTTTTTTGGAGGCCTAGGCTTTTGCAAAAAGCTTTCTAGAGGTACCACCGGAGCTTACCATGACCGAGTA
CAAGCCCACGGTGCGCCTCGCCACCCGCGACGACGTCCCCAGGGCCGTACGCACCCTCGCCGCCGCGTTC
GCCGACTACCCCGCCACGCGCCACACCGTCGATCCGGACCGCCACATCGAGCGGGTCACCGAGCTGCAAG
AACTCTTCCTCACGCGCGTCGGGCTCGACATCGGCAAGGTGTGGGTCGCGGACGACGGCGCCGCCGTGGC
GGTCTGGACCACGCCGGAGAGCGTCGAAGCGGGGGCGGTGTTCGCCGAGATCGGCCCGCGCATGGCCGAG
TTGAGCGGTTCCCGGCTGGCCGCGCAGCAACAGATGGAAGGCCTCCTGGCGCCGCACCGGCCCAAGGAGC
CCGCGTGGTTCCTGGCCACCGTCGGCGTCTCGCCCGACCACCAGGGCAAGGGTCTGGGCAGCGCCGTCGT
GCTCCCCGGAGTGGAGGCGGCCGAGCGCGCCGGGGTGCCCGCCTTCCTGGAGACCTCCGCGCCCCGCAAC
CTCCCCTTCTACGAGCGGCTCGGCTTCACCGTCACCGCCGACGTCGAGGTGCCCGAAGGACCGCGCACCT
GGTGCATGACCCGCAAGCCCGGTGCCAGTTAACGAATTCTAGATCTTGAGACAAATGGCAGTATTCATCC
ACAATTTTAAAAGAAAAGGGGGGATTGGGGGGTACAGTGCAGGGGAAAGAATAGTAGACATAATAGCAAC
AGACATACAAACTAAAGAATTACAAAAACAAATTACAAAAATTCAAAATTTTCGGGTTTATTACAGGGAC
AGCAGAGATCCACTTTGGCGCCGGCTCGAGGCCTGCAGGTGCAAAGATGGATAAAGTTTTAAACAGAGAG
GAATCTTTGCAGCTAATGGACCTTCTAGGTCTTGAAAGGAGTGGGAATTGGCTCCGGTGCCCGTCAGTGG
GCAGAGCGCACATCGCCCACAGTCCCCGAGAAGTTGGGGGGAGGGGTCGGCAATTGAACCGGTGCCTAGA
GAAGGTGGCGCGGGGTAAACTGGGAAAGTGATGTCGTGTACTGGCTCCGCCTTTTTCCCGAGGGTGGGGG
AGAACCGTATATAAGTGCAGTAGTCGCCGTGAACGTTCTTTTTCGCAACGGGTTTGCCGCCAGAACACAG
GTAAGTGCCGTGTGTGGTTCCCGCGGGCCTGGCCTCTTTACGGGTTATGGCCCTTGCGTGCCTTGAATTA
CTTCCACCTGGCTGCAGTACGTGATTCTTGATCCCGAGCTTCGGGTTGGAAGTGGGTGGGAGAGTTCGAG
GCCTTGCGCTTAAGGAGCCCCTTCGCCTCGTGCTTGAGTTGAGGCCTGGCCTGGGCGCTGGGGCCGCCGC
GTGCGAATCTGGTGGCACCTTCGCGCCTGTCTCGCTGCTTTCGATAAGTCTCTAGCCATTTAAAATTTTT
GATGACCTGCTGCGACGCTTTTTTTCTGGCAAGATAGTCTTGTAAATGCGGGCCAAGATCTGCACACTGG
TATTTCGGTTTTTGGGGCCGCGGGCGGCGACGGGGCCCGTGCGTCCCAGCGCACATGTTCGGCGAGGCGG
GGCCTGCGAGCGCGGCCACCGAGAATCGGACGGGGGTAGTCTCAAGCTGGCCGGCCTGCTCTGGTGCCTG
GCCTCGCGCCGCCGTGTATCGCCCCGCCCTGGGCGGCAAGGCTGGCCCGGTCGGCACCAGTTGCGTGAGC
GGAAAGATGGCCGCTTCCCGGCCCTGCTGCAGGGAGCTCAAAATGGAGGACGCGGCGCTCGGGAGAGCGG
GCGGGTGAGTCACCCACACAAAGGAAAAGGGCCTTTCCGTCCTCAGCCGTCGCTTCATGTGACTCCACGG
AGTACCGGGCGCCGTCCAGGCACCTCGATTAGTTCTCGAGCTTTTGGAGTACGTCGTCTTTAGGTTGGGG
GGAGGGGTTTTATGCGATGGAGTTTCCCCACACTGAGTGGGTGGAGACTGAAGTTAGGCCAGCTTGGCAC
TTGATGTAATTCTCCTTGGAATTTGCCCTTTTTGAGTTTGGATCTTGGTTCATTCTCAAGCCTCAGACAG
TGGTTCAAAGTTTTTTTCTTCCATTTCAGGTGTCGTGAGGCTAGCACCGCCACCATGATGGCCAAATCAG
CTCTAAGAGAGAATGGCACTAACTCTGAGACCTTCCGACAGCGTTTCAGGAGATTCCATTACCAGGAGGT
GGCTGGGCCGCGGGAGGCTTTCAGCCAACTCTGGGAACTTTGCTGTCGGTGGCTAAGGCCGGAGGTGCGC
ACCAAGGAGCAGATTGTAGAACTGTTGGTGCTAGAGCAGTTCCTGACCGTCTTACCTGGGGAGATCCAGA
ATTGGGTACAGGAACAATGTCCAGAAAATGGAGAGGAGGCAGTGACTCTCGTGGAAGATTTAGAAAGAGA
GCCTGGAAGACCTAGATCTTCGGTCACAGTCTCTGTGAAGGGGCAGGAAGTGCGCTTGGAGAAGATGACA
CCCCCGAAATCATCACAAGAGTTATTAAGTGTTCGGCAGGAGTCAGTGGAACCCCAGCCCAGGGGTGTAC
CCAAGAAAGAGAGGGCAAGAAGCCCAGACCTGGGACCACAGGAGCAGATGAACCCAAAGGAGAAGCTCAA
ACCTTTTCAAAGGAGCGGATTGCCATTTCCTAAATCCGGTGTGGTCTCCAGGTTGGAGCAAGGAGAGCCA
TGGATCCCAGATCTGCTGGGCTCTAAGGAGAAAGAACTTCCAAGTGGCAGCCACATAGGAGACAGACGAG
TGCATGCTGATCTGTTACCATCCAAGAAAGATAGAAGAAGCTGGGTGGAACAGGATCACTGGAGCTTTGA
AGATGAGAAGGTGGCAGGTGTGCACTGGGGCTATGAAGAGACCAGAACGCTCCTCGCAATTCTCAGCCAG
ACTGAGTTTTATGAGGCTCTCAGAAACTGCCATAGGAACAGCCAAGTGTATGGGGCTGTGGCTGAGCGGC
TCAGGGAATATGGCTTCCTCCGGACCCTGGAACAGTGTCGGACCAAGTTCAAAGGTCTCCAGAAGAGCTA
TCGGAAAGTCAAGAGCGGCCACCCACCTGAGACCTGCCCCTTCTTTGAAGAGATGGAAGCCCTGATGAGT
GCTCAGGTCATTGCCCTGCCCAGTAATGGCCTGGAAGCAGCAGCCTCTCACTCTGGCCTGGTAGGCAGCG
ATGCTGAGACTGAAGAGCCAGGGCAGAGGGGCTGGCAGCATGAGGAGGGAGCAGAAGAGGCTGTGGCTCA
GGAGTCTGACAGTGATGACATGGATCTAGAGGCGACCCCCCAGGACCCCAACTCAGCTGCACCTGTTGTG
TTCAGAAGCCCAGGTGGTGTACACTGGGGCTATGAAGAGACCAAGACTTACCTTGCAATTCTTAGTGAGA
CCCAGTTTTATGAAGCCCTCCGGAACTGTCACCGCAACAGCCAGCTGTATGGAGCAGTGGCTGAGAGGTT
ATGGGAATATGGCTTTCTTAGGACCCCAGAACAGTGTCGGACCAAGTTTAAAAGCCTGCAAACCAGCTAT
CGGAAAGTTAAGAATGGCCAGGCACCAGAGACCTGTCCCTTCTTTGAAGAGATGGATGCTTTGGTGAGTG
TCCGGGTTGCTGCCCCACCCAATGATGGCCAGGAAGAGACTGCTTCTTGCCCCGTCCAGGGGACCAGTGA
GGCTGAAGCTCAGAAGCAAGCTGAGGAAGCAGACGAGGCCACAGAGGAAGATTCTGATGATGATGAAGAG
GATACTGAGATACCCCCAGGGGCTGTCATAACCCGTGCTCCAGTGTTATTCCAAAGCCCCCGTGGTTTTG
AAGCTGGATTTGAGAATGAAGATAATTCAAAACGGGATATTTCTGAGGAAGTACAACTGCATAGGACATT
ACTTGCAAGATCTGAAAGGAAAATTCCCCGGTATCTTCATCAGGGTAAAGGCAATGAGAGTGACTGTAGA
TCAGGAAGACAGTGGGCAAAGACCTCAGGGGAGAAAAGAGGAAAACTGACACTCCCGGAGAAGAGCTTAA
GTGAAGTCCTAAGTCAACAGAGACCTTGCTTGGGAGAGAGACCCTATAAATATCTCAAATACAGCAAAAG
CTTTGGTCCAAACTCCCTTCTCATGCATCAGGTATCCCACCAGGTGGAAAATCCATATAAATGTGCTGAT
TGTGGGAAAAGCTTCAGTCGGAGTGCACGACTCATTAGACACCGGAGAATCCACACTGGAGAGAAACCTT
ATAAATGTCTTGACTGTGGAAAAAGTTTCCGTGACAGTTCAAATTTCATCACCCATAGGAGAATCCACAC
AGGAGAGAAACCTTATCAATGTGGTGAGTGTGGGAAATGCTTCAATCAGAGCTCAAGCCTTATCATTCAC
CAGAGAACCCACACAGGAGAAAAGCCCTATCAATGTGAAGAGTGTGGAAAAAGCTTCAATAACAGTTCTC
ATTTTAGTGCACATCGGAGGATACACACAGGAGAGAGACCCCATGTGTGTCCTGACTGTGGAAAGAGTTT
CAGTAAGAGTTCTGACTTACGTGCACATCATAGAACCCACACAGGAGAGAAACCCTATGGGTGTCATGAC
TGTGGTAAGTGCTTCAGTAAAAGCTCTGCCCTTAATAAGCACGGAGAAATCCATGCACGGGAAAAGCTTC
TGACACAGTCAGCTCCCAAGTAGTAATGAACTAGTCCGTAACTTGAAAGTATTTCGATTTCTTGGCTTTA
TATATCTTGTGGAAAGGACGACTTAAAGGCGATCTCCACGGGACCACGCGTTAAGTCGACAATCAACCTC
TGGATTACAAAATTTGTGAAAGATTGACTGGTATTCTTAACTATGTTGCTCCTTTTACGCTATGTGGATA
CGCTGCTTTAATGCCTTTGTATCATGCTATTGCTTCCCGTATGGCTTTCATTTTCTCCTCCTTGTATAAA
TCCTGGTTGCTGTCTCTTTATGAGGAGTTGTGGCCCGTTGTCAGGCAACGTGGCGTGGTGTGCACTGTGT
TTGCTGACGCAACCCCCACTGGTTGGGGCATTGCCACCACCTGTCAGCTCCTTTCCGGGACTTTCGCTTT
CCCCCTCCCTATTGCCACGGCGGAACTCATCGCCGCCTGCCTTGCCCGCTGCTGGACAGGGGCTCGGCTG
TTGGGCACTGACAATTCCGTGGTGTTGTCGGGGAAATCATCGTCCTTTCCTTGGCTGCTCGCCTGTGTTG
CCACCTGGATTCTGCGCGGGACGTCCTTCTGCTACGTCCCTTCGGCCCTCAATCCAGCGGACCTTCCTTC
CCGCGGCCTGCTGCCGGCTCTGCGGCCTCTTCCGCGTCTTCGCCTTCGCCCTCAGACGAGTCGGATCTCC
CTTTGGGCCGCCTCCCCGCGTCGACTTTAAGACCAATGACTTACAAGGCAGCTGTAGATCTTAGCCACTT
TTTAAAAGAAAAGGGGGGACTGGAAGGGCTAATTCACTCCCAACGAAGACAAGATCTGCTTTTTGCTTGT
ACTGGGTCTCTCTGGTTAGACCAGATCTGAGCCTGGGAGCTCTCTGGCTAACTAGGGAACCCACTGCTTA
AGCCTCAATAAAGCTTGCCTTGAGTGCTTCAAGTAGTGTGTGCCCGTCTGTTGTGTGACTCTGGTAACTA
GAGATCCCTCAGACCCTTTTAGTCAGTGTGGAAAATCTCTAGCAGTACGTATAGTAGTTCATGTCATCTT
ATTATTCAGTATTTATAACTTGCAAAGAAATGAATATCAGAGAGTGAGAGGAACTTGTTTATTGCAGCTT
ATAATGGTTACAAATAAAGCAATAGCATCACAAATTTCACAAATAAAGCATTTTTTTCACTGCATTCTAG
TTGTGGTTTGTCCAAACTCATCAATGTATCTTATCATGTCTGGCTCTAGCTATCCCGCCCCTAACTCCGC
CCATCCCGCCCCTAACTCCGCCCAGTTCCGCCCATTCTCCGCCCCATGGCTGACTAATTTTTTTTATTTA
TGCAGAGGCCGAGGCCGCCTCGGCCTCTGAGCTATTCCAGAAGTAGTGAGGAGGCTTTTTTGGAGGCCTA
GGGACGTACCCAATTCGCCCTATAGTGAGTCGTATTACGCGCGCTCACTGGCCGTCGTTTTACAACGTCG
TGACTGGGAAAACCCTGGCGTTACCCAACTTAATCGCCTTGCAGCACATCCCCCTTTCGCCAGCTGGCGT
AATAGCGAAGAGGCCCGCACCGATCGCCCTTCCCAACAGTTGCGCAGCCTGAATGGCGAATGGG
[124 nt withheld, positions 8255-8378]
C
[91 nt withheld, positions 8380-8470]
A
[49 nt withheld, positions 8472-8520]
CCTTTGACGTTGGAGTCCACGTTCTTT
[37 nt withheld, positions 8548-8584]
ACCCTATCTCGGTCTATTCTTTTGATTTATAAGGGATTTTGCCGATTTCGGCCTATTGGTTAAAAAATGA
GCTGATTTAACAAAAATTTAACGCGAATTTTAACAAAATATTAACGCTTACAATTTAGGTGGCACTTTTC
GGGGAAATGTGCGCGGAACCCCTATTTGTTTATTTTTCTAAATACATTCAAATATGTATCCGCTCATGAG
ACAATAACCCTGATAAATGCTTCAATAATATTGAAAAAGGAAGAGTATGAGTATTCAACATTTCCGTGTC
GCCCTTATTCCCTTTTTTGCGGCATTTTGCCTTCCTGTTTTTGCTCACCCAGAAACGCTGGTGAAAGTAA
AAGATGCTGAAGATCAGTTGGGTGCACGAGTGGGTTACATCGAACTGGATCTCAACAGCGGTAAGATCCT
TGAGAGTTTTCGCCCCGAAGAACGTTTTCCAATGATGAGCACTTTTAAAGTTCTGCTATGTGGCGCGGTA
TTATCCCGTATTGACGCCGGGCAAGAGCAACTCGGTCGCCGCATACACTATTCTCAGAATGACTTGGTTG
AGTACTCACCAGTCACAGAAAAGCATCTTACGGATGGCATGACAGTAAGAGAATTATGCAGTGCTGCCAT
AACCATGAGTGATAACACTGCGGCCAACTTACTTCTGACAACGATCGGAGGACCGAAGGAGCTAACCGCT
TTTTTGCACAACATGGGGGATCATGTAACTCGCCTTGATCGTTGGGAACCGGAGCTGAATGAAGCCATAC
CAAACGACGAGCGTGACACCACGATGCCTGTAGCAATGGCAACAACGTTGCGCAAACTATTAACTGGCGA
ACTACTTACTCTAGCTTCCCGGCAACAATTAATAGACTGGATGGAGGCGGATAAAGTTGCAGGACCACTT
CTGCGCTCGGCCCTTCCGGCTGGCTGGTTTATTGCTGATAAATCTGGAGCCGGTGAGCGTGGGTCTCGCG
GTATCATTGCAGCACTGGGGCCAGATGGTAAGCCCTCCCGTATCGTAGTTATCTACACGACGGGGAGTCA
GGCAACTATGGATGAACGAAATAGACAGATCGCTGAGATAGGTGCCTCACTGATTAAGCATTGGTAACTG
TCAGACCAAGTTTACTCATATATACTTTAGATTGATTTAAAACTTCATTTTTAATTTAAAAGGATCTAGG
TGAAGATCCTTTTTGATAATCTCATGACCAAAATCCCTTAACGTGAGTTTTCGTTCCACTGAGCGTCAGA
CCCCGTAGAAAAGATCAAAGGATCTTCTTGAGATCCTTTTTTTCTGCGCGTAATCTGCTGCTTGCAAACA
AAAAAACCACCGCTACCAGCGGTGGTTTGTTTGCCGGATCAAGAGCTACCAACTCTTTTTCCGAAGGTAA
CTGGCTTCAGCAGAGCGCAGATACCAAATACTGTTCTTCTAGTGTAGCCGTAGTTAGGCCACCACTTCAA
GAACTCTGTAGCACCGCCTACATACCTCGCTCTGCTAATCCTGTTACCAGTGGCTGCTGCCAGTGGCGAT
AAGTCGTGTCTTACCGGGTTGGACTCAAGACGATAGTTACCGGATAAGGCGCAGCGGTCGGGCTGAACGG
GGGGTTCGTGCACACAGCCCAGCTTGGAGCGAACGACCTACACCGAACTGAGATACCTACAGCGTGAGCT
ATGAGAAAGCGCCACGCTTCCCGAAGGGAGAAAGGCGGACAGGTATCCGGTAAGCGGCAGGGTCGGAACA
GGAGAGCGCACGAGGGAGCTTCCAGGGGGAAACGCCTGGTATCTTTATAGTCCTGTCGGGTTTCGCCACC
TCTGACTTGAGCGTCGATTTTTGTGATGCTCGTCAGGGGGGCGGAGCCTATGGAAAAACGCCAGCAACGC
GGCCTTTTTACGGTTCCTGGCCTTTTGCTGGCCTTTTGCTCACATGTTCTTTCCTGCGTTATCCCCTGAT
TCTGTGGATAACCGTATTACCGCCTTTGAGTGAGCTGATACCGCTCGCCGCAGCCGAACGACCGAGCGCA
GCGAGTCAGTGAGCGAGGAAGCGGAAGAGCGCCCAATACGCAAACCGCCTCTCCCCGCGCGTTGGCCGAT
TCATTAATGCAGCTGGCACGACAGGTTTCCCGACTGGAAAGCGGGCAGTGAGCGCAACGCAATTAATGTG
AGTTAGCTCACTCATTAGGCACCCCAGGCTTTACACTTTATGCTTCCGGCTCGTATGTTGTGTGGAATTG
TGAGCGGATAACAATTTCACACAGGAAACAGCTATGACCATGATTACGCCAAGCGCGCAATTAACCCTCA
CTAAAGGGAACAAAAGCTGGAGCTGCAAGC
Features (pLannotate 1.2.2; 32 found; start..end, strand, type, name):
      5..231     +  promoter       RSV promoter: Rous sarcoma virus enhancer/promoter
    232..412     +  LTR            5' LTR (truncated): truncated 5' long terminal repeat (LTR) from HIV-1
    459..584     +  misc_feature   HIV-1 Ψ: packaging signal of human immunodeficiency virus type 1
    568..931     +  CDS            HIV-1 gag (fragment): gag protein from human immunodeficiency virus 1; gag
   1077..1310    +  misc_feature   RRE: The Rev response element (RRE) of HIV-1 allows for Rev-dependent mRNA export from the nucleus to the cytoplasm.
   1687..1713    +  CDS            Rev (fragment): human immunodeficiency virus 1 (HIV-1) Rev protein; rev; enhances nuclear export of unspliced and incompletely spliced viral mRNAs
   1720..1743    +  promoter       SV40 promoter (fragment): SV40 early promoter
   1744..1815    +  promoter       SV40 promoter (fragment): SV40 enhancer and early promoter
   1839..1974    +  rep_origin     SV40 ori: SV40 origin of replication
   2020..2616    +  CDS            PuroR (fragment): puromycin N-acetyltransferase; pac from Streptomyces; confers resistance to puromycin
   2665..2782    +  misc_feature   cPPT/CTS: central polypurine tract and central termination sequence of HIV-1
   2847..2913    +  CDS            small t antigen (fragment): SV40 (simian virus 40) small t antigen
   2920..4098    +  promoter       EF-1α promoter: strong constitutive promoter for human elongation factor EF-1α
   4115..6208    +  CDS            ZSCAN29 (fragment): ZSC29_HUMAN - Also known as ZNF690. Experimental evidence at protein level: Swiss-Prot protein existence level 1. May be involved in transcriptional regulation. From Homo sapiens (Human).
   6374..6398    +  CDS            CCR5TC (fragment): zinc-finger domain from the CCR5-224 (+) zinc-finger nuclease that recognizes the left half-site target sequence in the human CCR5 gene (Perez et al., 2008; Gross et al., 2013)
   6686..6739    +  promoter       U6 promoter (fragment): RNA polymerase III promoter for human U6 snRNA
   6781..7369    +  misc_feature   WPRE: woodchuck hepatitis virus posttranscriptional regulatory element
   7420..7439    +  misc_feature   cPPT/CTS (fragment): central polypurine tract and central termination sequence of HIV-1
   7441..7674    +  LTR            3' LTR (ΔU3): self-inactivating 3' long terminal repeat (LTR) from HIV-1
   7752..7873    +  polyA_signal   SV40 poly(A) signal: SV40 polyadenylation signal
   7913..8048    +  rep_origin     SV40 ori: SV40 origin of replication
   8069..8087    -  promoter       T7 promoter: promoter for bacteriophage T7 RNA polymerase
   8095..8250    +  CDS            lacZα (fragment): LacZα fragment of β-galactosidase; lacZ fragment
   8255..8683    +  rep_origin     f1 ori (sequence partly withheld): f1 bacteriophage origin of replication; arrow indicates direction of (+) strand synthesis
   8736..8840    +  promoter       AmpR promoter: bla
   8841..9701    +  CDS            AmpR: β-lactamase; bla; confers resistance to ampicillin, carbenicillin, and related antibiotics
   9872..10460   +  rep_origin     ori: high-copy-number ColE1/pMB1/pBR322/pUC origin of replication
  10643..10735   +  CDS            lacI (fragment): lac repressor; lacI; The lac repressor binds to the lac operator to inhibit transcription in E. coli. This inhibition can be relieved by adding lactose or isopropyl-β-D-thiogalactopyranoside (IPTG).
  10748..10769   +  protein_bind   CAP binding site: CAP binding activates transcription in the presence of cAMP. E. coli catabolite activator protein
  10784..10814   +  promoter       lac promoter: promoter for the E. coli lac operon
  10818..10840   +  protein_bind   lac operator (fragment): The lac repressor binds to the lac operator to inhibit transcription in E. coli. This inhibition can be relieved by adding lactose or isopropyl-β-D-thiogalactopyranoside (IPTG). lac repressor encoded by lacI
  10883..10901   +  promoter       T3 promoter: promoter for bacteriophage T3 RNA polymerase
