[The description below was written by a language model from this plasmid's Addgene catalogue record and pLannotate feature annotations shown in this document.]
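Description:
TFORF0613 is a third-generation-style, self-inactivating lentiviral expression plasmid built on the pLX_TRC317 backbone, carrying the human zinc-finger/SCAN-domain transcription factor ZSCAN29 (also known as ZNF690). It belongs to a barcoded transcription factor ORF collection in which each ORF is paired with a unique 24-bp barcode, so that the factor delivered to a cell can be identified by sequencing in pooled overexpression screens. In bacteria the plasmid is maintained through a high-copy ColE1/pUC-type origin and ampicillin resistance (β-lactamase). An f1 origin and remnants of lac and T7/T3 cloning sequences are also present in the backbone. The depositor cautions that the plasmid may recombine, as can happen with LTR-containing vectors.

The viral genome is transcribed from an RSV promoter fused to a truncated HIV-1 5' LTR. This is followed by the Ψ packaging signal with a partial gag sequence, the Rev response element for nuclear export of the full-length RNA, and a cPPT/CTS. An SV40 early promoter/origin drives puromycin N-acetyltransferase for selection of transduced mammalian cells. Downstream, the EF-1α promoter drives constitutive expression of the synthesized ZSCAN29 ORF. The annotation software matches only about 2.1 kb of the 2.66 kb insert to ZSCAN29, and the short zinc-finger and U6 hits after it are probably incidental matches. The barcode is not annotated in the feature table. A WPRE enhances transcript stability and expression, and the ΔU3 3' LTR inactivates the LTR promoter after integration, with an SV40 polyadenylation signal beyond it. The full sequence record spans 10,924 nt, consistent with the stated backbone plus insert sizes.
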