Addgene plasmid #142661: TFORF0613
Purpose: Lentiviral vector for overexpressing transcription factor ORFs with unique 24-bp barcodes. Barcodes facilitate identification of transcription factors in pooled screens.
Depositing lab: Feng Zhang. Depositing organization: Broad Institute. Publication: A transcription factor atlas of directed differentiation. Joung J, Ma S, Tay T, Geiger-Schuller KR, Kirchgatterer PC, Verdine VK, Guo B, Arias-Garcia MA, Allen WE, Singh A, Kuksenko O, Abudayyeh OO, Gootenberg JS, Fu Z, Macrae RK, Buenrostro JD, Regev A, Zhang F. Cell. 2023 Jan 5;186(1):209-229.e26. doi: 10.1016/j.cell.2022.11.026. PubMed 36608654.
Backbone
  Vector backbone: pLX_TRC317
  Backbone manufacturer: Broad Institute Genetic Perturbation Platform
  Backbone size w/o insert (bp): 8264
  Vector type: Mammalian Expression, Lentiviral
  Selectable markers: Puromycin
Growth in bacteria
  Bacterial resistance: Ampicillin, 100 μg/mL
  Growth temperature: 37°C
  Growth strain: NEB Stable
  Copy number: High Copy
Gene/Insert
  Gene/Insert name: ZSCAN29
  Species: H. sapiens (human)
  Insert size (bp): 2660
  Entrez Gene: ZSCAN29 (a.k.a. ZNF690, Zfp690)
  Promoter: EF1a
  Cloning method: Unknown
  Sequencing primers: 5′ GGGTGGAGACTGAAGTTAGGCCAG; 3′ CACATAGCGTAAAAGGAGCAACATAG
Terms and licenses: Academic/Nonprofit Terms; Industry Terms: Not Available to Industry
Depositor comments: NM_152455,XM_006720401,XM_011521266,ENST00000396976 . The transcription factor ORF portion of this plasmid was synthesized by Genewiz. Please test multiple small colonies in case of plasmid recombination. To make this collection available in a timely manner, a portion of this collection was not fully sequenced by Addgene. If an Addgene verified full plasmid sequence is not available, please contact us prior to placing an order to request the full sequence.
How to cite: TFORF0613 was a gift from Feng Zhang (Addgene plasmid # 142661 ; http://n2t.net/addgene:142661 ; RRID:Addgene_142661)
