>Addgene plasmid #142661 | TFORF0613 | depositor partial sequence | sequence record 280121 | Insert
ACCGCCACCATGATGGCCAAATCAGCTCTAAGAGAGAATGGCACTAACTCTGAGACCTTCCGACAGCGTT
TCAGGAGATTCCATTACCAGGAGGTGGCTGGGCCGCGGGAGGCTTTCAGCCAACTCTGGGAACTTTGCTG
TCGGTGGCTAAGGCCGGAGGTGCGCACCAAGGAGCAGATTGTAGAACTGTTGGTGCTAGAGCAGTTCCTG
ACCGTCTTACCTGGGGAGATCCAGAATTGGGTACAGGAACAATGTCCAGAAAATGGAGAGGAGGCAGTGA
CTCTCGTGGAAGATTTAGAAAGAGAGCCTGGAAGACCTAGATCTTCGGTCACAGTCTCTGTGAAGGGGCA
GGAAGTGCGCTTGGAGAAGATGACACCCCCGAAATCATCACAAGAGTTATTAAGTGTTCGGCAGGAGTCA
GTGGAACCCCAGCCCAGGGGTGTACCCAAGAAAGAGAGGGCAAGAAGCCCAGACCTGGGACCACAGGAGC
AGATGAACCCAAAGGAGAAGCTCAAACCTTTTCAAAGGAGCGGATTGCCATTTCCTAAATCCGGTGTGGT
CTCCAGGTTGGAGCAAGGAGAGCCATGGATCCCAGATCTGCTGGGCTCTAAGGAGAAAGAACTTCCAAGT
GGCAGCCACATAGGAGACAGACGAGTGCATGCTGATCTGTTACCATCCAAGAAAGATAGAAGAAGCTGGG
TGGAACAGGATCACTGGAGCTTTGAAGATGAGAAGGTGGCAGGTGTGCACTGGGGCTATGAAGAGACCAG
AACGCTCCTCGCAATTCTCAGCCAGACTGAGTTTTATGAGGCTCTCAGAAACTGCCATAGGAACAGCCAA
GTGTATGGGGCTGTGGCTGAGCGGCTCAGGGAATATGGCTTCCTCCGGACCCTGGAACAGTGTCGGACCA
AGTTCAAAGGTCTCCAGAAGAGCTATCGGAAAGTCAAGAGCGGCCACCCACCTGAGACCTGCCCCTTCTT
TGAAGAGATGGAAGCCCTGATGAGTGCTCAGGTCATTGCCCTGCCCAGTAATGGCCTGGAAGCAGCAGCC
TCTCACTCTGGCCTGGTAGGCAGCGATGCTGAGACTGAAGAGCCAGGGCAGAGGGGCTGGCAGCATGAGG
AGGGAGCAGAAGAGGCTGTGGCTCAGGAGTCTGACAGTGATGACATGGATCTAGAGGCGACCCCCCAGGA
CCCCAACTCAGCTGCACCTGTTGTGTTCAGAAGCCCAGGTGGTGTACACTGGGGCTATGAAGAGACCAAG
ACTTACCTTGCAATTCTTAGTGAGACCCAGTTTTATGAAGCCCTCCGGAACTGTCACCGCAACAGCCAGC
TGTATGGAGCAGTGGCTGAGAGGTTATGGGAATATGGCTTTCTTAGGACCCCAGAACAGTGTCGGACCAA
GTTTAAAAGCCTGCAAACCAGCTATCGGAAAGTTAAGAATGGCCAGGCACCAGAGACCTGTCCCTTCTTT
GAAGAGATGGATGCTTTGGTGAGTGTCCGGGTTGCTGCCCCACCCAATGATGGCCAGGAAGAGACTGCTT
CTTGCCCCGTCCAGGGGACCAGTGAGGCTGAAGCTCAGAAGCAAGCTGAGGAAGCAGACGAGGCCACAGA
GGAAGATTCTGATGATGATGAAGAGGATACTGAGATACCCCCAGGGGCTGTCATAACCCGTGCTCCAGTG
TTATTCCAAAGCCCCCGTGGTTTTGAAGCTGGATTTGAGAATGAAGATAATTCAAAACGGGATATTTCTG
AGGAAGTACAACTGCATAGGACATTACTTGCAAGATCTGAAAGGAAAATTCCCCGGTATCTTCATCAGGG
TAAAGGCAATGAGAGTGACTGTAGATCAGGAAGACAGTGGGCAAAGACCTCAGGGGAGAAAAGAGGAAAA
CTGACACTCCCGGAGAAGAGCTTAAGTGAAGTCCTAAGTCAACAGAGACCTTGCTTGGGAGAGAGACCCT
ATAAATATCTCAAATACAGCAAAAGCTTTGGTCCAAACTCCCTTCTCATGCATCAGGTATCCCACCAGGT
GGAAAATCCATATAAATGTGCTGATTGTGGGAAAAGCTTCAGTCGGAGTGCACGACTCATTAGACACCGG
AGAATCCACACTGGAGAGAAACCTTATAAATGTCTTGACTGTGGAAAAAGTTTCCGTGACAGTTCAAATT
TCATCACCCATAGGAGAATCCACACAGGAGAGAAACCTTATCAATGTGGTGAGTGTGGGAAATGCTTCAA
TCAGAGCTCAAGCCTTATCATTCACCAGAGAACCCACACAGGAGAAAAGCCCTATCAATGTGAAGAGTGT
GGAAAAAGCTTCAATAACAGTTCTCATTTTAGTGCACATCGGAGGATACACACAGGAGAGAGACCCCATG
TGTGTCCTGACTGTGGAAAGAGTTTCAGTAAGAGTTCTGACTTACGTGCACATCATAGAACCCACACAGG
AGAGAAACCCTATGGGTGTCATGACTGTGGTAAGTGCTTCAGTAAAAGCTCTGCCCTTAATAAGCACGGA
GAAATCCATGCACGGGAAAAGCTTCTGACACAGTCAGCTCCCAAGTAGTAATGAACTAGTCCGTAACTTG
AAAGTATTTCGATTTCTTGGCTTTATATATCTTGTGGAAAGGACGACTTAAAGGCGATCTCCACGGGACC
