>Addgene plasmid #142661 | TFORF0613 | depositor partial sequence | sequence record 280122 | Barcode
CTTAAAGGCGATCTCCACGGGACC
